Addgene plasmid #38167: Fer in pAcG2T
Depositing lab: Nora Heisterkamp. Depositing organization: Children's Hospital Los Angeles.
Backbone
  Vector backbone: pAcG2T
  Backbone manufacturer: Pharmingen
  Backbone size w/o insert (bp): 8530
  Total vector size (bp): 11000
  Vector type: Insect Expression
Growth in bacteria
  Bacterial resistance: Ampicillin, 100 μg/mL
  Growth temperature: 37°C
  Growth strain: DH5alpha
  Copy number: Unknown
Gene/Insert
  Gene/Insert name: FER
  Species: H. sapiens (human)
  Insert size (bp): 2500
  Entrez Gene: FER (a.k.a. PPP1R74, TYK3, p94-Fer)
  Promoter: polyhedron
  Tag / fusion protein: GST (N terminal on insert)
  Cloning method: Restriction Enzyme; 5′ cloning site BamHI (not destroyed); 3′ cloning site EcoRI (not destroyed)
  Sequencing primers: 5′ GST-F
Terms and licenses: Academic/Nonprofit Terms; Industry Terms: Not Available to Industry
Depositor comments: Constructed by Leena Haataja. 4-way ligation of BamHI/NsiI + NsiI/KpnI + KpnI/EcoRI fragments into pAcG2T digested with BamHI x EcoRI. The construct makes Fer protein but not from amplified virus stocks. Large-scale yield of protein is relatively low.
How to cite: Fer in pAcG2T was a gift from Nora Heisterkamp (Addgene plasmid # 38167 ; http://n2t.net/addgene:38167 ; RRID:Addgene_38167)
