[The description below was written by a language model from this plasmid's Addgene catalogue record.]
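Description:
Fer in pAcG2T is a baculovirus transfer plasmid for insect-cell expression of human FER, the non-receptor tyrosine kinase also known as TYK3 or p94-Fer. It is built on the commercial pAcG2T backbone (about 8.5 kb); the roughly 2.5 kb FER insert brings the total to about 11 kb. The plasmid is propagated in E. coli under ampicillin selection. The record gives its copy number as unknown and does not list the bacterial origin of replication or other backbone features, as no feature table accompanies the entry.

FER sits downstream of the polyhedrin promoter (written "polyhedron" in the record), the very late baculoviral promoter commonly used to drive strong recombinant protein production in infected insect cells. The coding sequence is fused at its N terminus to glutathione S-transferase, which allows affinity capture of the fusion protein on glutathione resin. The insert was assembled by a four-way ligation of three consecutive FER fragments (BamHI/NsiI, NsiI/KpnI and KpnI/EcoRI) into the BamHI- and EcoRI-cut vector, and both flanking cloning sites remain intact. Transfer vectors of this kind are typically co-introduced with baculoviral DNA into insect cells, where recombination produces a virus carrying the expression cassette.

The intended use is production of GST-tagged FER protein, for example for purification and biochemical study. The depositor notes some practical limitations: the construct does yield Fer protein, but not from amplified virus stocks, and yields in large-scale preparations are relatively low.
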