>Addgene plasmid #38167 | Fer in pAcG2T | addgene partial sequence | sequence record 50842 | polyhedrin_fwd
TAAAAAAACCTATAAATACGGATCTGTATTCATGTCCCCTATACTAGGTTATTGGAAAATTAAGGGCCTT
GTGCAACCCACTCGACTTCTTTTGGAATATCTTGAAGAAAAATATGAAGAGCATTTGTATGAGCGCGATG
AAGGTGATAAATGGCGAAACAAAAAGTTTGAATTGGGTTTGGAGTTTCCCAATCTTCCTTATTATATTGA
TGGTGATGTTAAATTAACACAGTCTATGGCCATCATACGTTATATAGCTGACAAGCACAACATGTTGGGT
GGTTGTCCAAAAGAGCGTGCAGAGATTTCAATGCTTGAAGGAGCGGTTTTGGATATTAGATACGGTGTTT
CGAGAATTGCATATAGTAAAGACTTTGAAACTCTCAAAGTTGATTTTCTTAGCAAGCTACCTGAAATGCT
GAAAATGTTCAAAGATCGTTTATGTCATAAAACATATTTAAATGGTGATCATGTAACCCATCCTGACTTC
ATGTTGTATGACGCTCTTGATGTTGTTTTATACATGGACCCAATGTGCCTGGATGCGTTCCCAAAATTAG
TTTGTTTTAAAAAACGTATTGAAGCTATCCCACAAATTGATAAGTACTTGAAATCCAGCAAGTATATAGC
ATGGCCTTTGCAGGGCTGGCAAGCCACGTTTGGTGGTGGCGACCATCCTCCAAAATCGGATCTGGTTCCG
CGTGGATCCATGGGGTTTGGGAGTGACCTGAAGAATTCACATGAAGCAGTGTTAAAATTGCAAGACTGGG
AATTACGGTTACTGGAAACAGTAAAGAAATTTATGGCCCTGAGAATAAAAAGTGATAAAGAATATGCATC
TACTTAC
